Addgene plasmid #1568: L3603
Purpose: (Empty Backbone)
Depositing lab: Andrew Fire. Depositing organization: Carnegie Institution for Science.
Backbone
  Vector backbone: Unknown
  Backbone size (bp): 6921
  Vector type: Worm Expression
Growth in bacteria
  Bacterial resistance: Ampicillin, 100 μg/mL
  Growth temperature: 37°C
  Growth strain: DH5alpha
  Copy number: Unknown
Gene/Insert
  Gene/Insert name: None
  Tag / fusion protein: myo3-2341, myo3Tsa, IVSA, gfpN, IVSR, gfpY66W, IVSS, gfpN146I, gfpM153A, IVST, gfpC, IVSM, IVSL, decoy
  Cloning method: Restriction Enzyme
Terms and licenses: Academic/Nonprofit Terms; Industry Terms: Not Available to Industry
Depositor comments: See Fire Lab Vector Kit Documentation 1997. Fire Lab Miniprep Number pPD115.97, Ligation number L3603.
How to cite: L3603 was a gift from Andrew Fire (Addgene plasmid # 1568 ; http://n2t.net/addgene:1568 ; RRID:Addgene_1568)
