[The description below was written by a language model from this plasmid's Addgene catalogue record and pLannotate feature annotations shown in this document.]
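Description:
L3603 is a Caenorhabditis elegans expression vector from a 1997 worm vector kit, catalogued as an empty backbone of roughly 6.9 kb. The parent backbone is listed as unknown, but the annotated features point to a pUC/pBR322-type plasmid. It has a high-copy ColE1/pMB1 origin, an ampicillin resistance gene (β-lactamase) with its own promoter, short remnants of rop and the bom region, and a lac promoter/operator region with a CAP binding site and a lacI fragment. It is propagated in E. coli under ampicillin selection. No worm selection marker is recorded.

No separate insert is listed, so the payload is described only by the component list in the tag field. That list begins with myo3-2341 and myo3Tsa, which suggest upstream sequence and a transcription start region from the myo-3 gene. myo-3 is a myosin heavy chain gene commonly used to drive expression in body wall muscle, but the record does not define these elements. Next come GFP coding segments (gfpN to gfpC) interrupted by several synthetic introns (the IVS elements), a design generally used to boost transgene expression in worms. The GFP carries Y66W, N146I and M153A substitutions, and the feature table accordingly annotates this open reading frame as cyan fluorescent protein. A "decoy" element is also listed, but the record does not explain it. A fragment of the pUC multiple cloning site lies just upstream of the reporter. A short downstream match to C. elegans aex-5 is annotated, and its role is not stated.

The vector most plausibly serves as a cyan reporter or marker for muscle expression, or as a starting point for CFP fusions, although the record gives no specific purpose.
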