Features (pLannotate 1.2.2; 12 found; start..end, strand, type, name):
   2397..2413    -  misc_feature   MCS (fragment): pUC18/19 multiple cloning site
   2506..3372    +  CDS            CFP: CFP is a basic (constitutively fluorescent) cyan fluorescent protein published in 1994, derived from Aequorea victoria.
   4045..4197    +  CDS            aex-5 (fragment): AEX5_CAEEL - Also known as kpc-3 From Caenorhabditis elegans.
   4325..4360    +  CDS            rop (fragment): Rop protein, which maintains plasmids at low copy number; rop
   4462..4561    +  misc_feature   bom (fragment): basis of mobility region from pBR322
   4659..4763    +  promoter       AmpR promoter: bla
   4764..5624    +  CDS            AmpR: β-lactamase; bla; confers resistance to ampicillin, carbenicillin, and related antibiotics
   5795..6383    +  rep_origin     ori: high-copy-number ColE1/pMB1/pBR322/pUC origin of replication
   6566..6658    +  CDS            lacI (fragment): lac repressor; lacI; The lac repressor binds to the lac operator to inhibit transcription in E. coli. This inhibition can be relieved by adding lactose or isopropyl-β-D-thiogalactopyranoside (IPTG).
   6671..6692    +  protein_bind   CAP binding site: CAP binding activates transcription in the presence of cAMP. E. coli catabolite activator protein
   6707..6737    +  promoter       lac promoter: promoter for the E. coli lac operon
   6745..6761    +  protein_bind   lac operator: The lac repressor binds to the lac operator to inhibit transcription in E. coli. This inhibition can be relieved by adding lactose or isopropyl-β-D-thiogalactopyranoside (IPTG). lac repressor encoded by lacI
>Addgene plasmid #1568 | L3603 | depositor full sequence | sequence record 178 | Author sequence
AAGCTTGGGCTGCAGGTCGGCTATAATAAGTTCTTGAATAAAATAATTTTCCCGACAAAACATGAGTATT
TCTTTCGAAAATAAAAGTGCAGGCTAATTAGAGATTATTCTGTAATTAACTGCATAATTTGTCACGTGCC
ATAGTTTTACATTCCACTACGTCATAGTTCTTAAAATACTAATCTCCTGAAAATAGAAGTAGGTGAAGAA
AGTTTAATTATCAGTTCTAAAATGACAATTGATCTTTGGAATATGTTCTGAAACTACCGATCATTGAACA
GATGCTATTTGAATGATATAGAATTGTATATTTGCAATTTCTGAAACGCGTTCTTAAAGGCACACAGATT
AATTCAAAAGGGTCTGGCCGCAAAAAGGTTTATGGTGGCCGATTTTGAGTTTTGTGTGTGATTGCTTTTT
CACAATCAGTGTTTTCAGGATTATGTGATGAACTAGATCTTCAAGTTTCGTTACATTTCATATGTTTTCG
GAACTCACGAAGTACATATTGGGTATTGTGCTCAAAAAATTCAGCAATCAGCTTCGCTCCGCTGACTTTA
GAACCCAAAAAAATAGTATGGCCAAACTGACTGTGTTACGATCATTTCAATTTTTCAATACATATTTAAG
ATTTCTAAGAGTAAGAAGGTCAAAAACTGTTCTGGAATACATATATATTTTTCAGGTTACAATTAGTCAA
AAAGTGCACTGAAATATACGTTTTAATTTCACGAATAACCCAATTAGTTCAATGTATTTTTGGTCAACCA
ACGTTAAAGTTTGGCTTCCAACCAATTATCATTTCTGATCAACCACAATGTTTTTTCTTTATCTGCAAGT
TAATTTTTTATTTTTATCCAGATGTTTGGCATATTTTTCAATTCTTCACTAGCGCCCACTTCTTGCACTT
CCGGCGCCCTGAATCTAATGCATCTGTTGCAAGAATTGAAAGACCAATCAACACATTGTTTTCTTCACGA
GATACTGAAGAAAATGAATAAAAACAGAGAAAAAGAGCCATGTGATTAGTGACAACTGTTGCTAACAGAT
ACCATAGCTTGGACTTGGTACGTGATGGCAACGTATGGGTCAACAAAAATGATTGCAGAGGGGGTGCAAA
ACAGTCAAGTCGAGAAAATATGAAAAACAGAAAACAAAGAACAGAAAAATGGGTTTGAGAGTCAGTATAA
TTTATAAAAGAAAAATTGTACATAGAAATTAACCATTTTTGTAGAAGAAGTTATTTTTCAAGCATCGTTA
AAAATTATTCAAAGCACCTTATTTCATATTTAATTTTAAACATGGTTAAATGAACAACACGGTGCGCAAT
CAGGAAAACTTGAAATCTGAAACTGTTGTTGTGATCTTCTTCGCAACTGTTCAGATAGCACTAGTGTAAT
GTTAAGAGTGCGCGAATATAATGGAATATAATGGATCACACCTCCTGCCATCAGGTAAACGTCTCTGTTA
TCACATATTTCCAACTATTAAATTTTTACCTTTTACAGTTTTACATTTTTTTGAAAAAAGTAACTTTTTG
TCTTCAAAATCCCTGACGAAAATATCAAATATTTTAATCGAGACTGCAGAGGAACCGATTGATGATTTGG
AAAATCCAGCTTTACCTGTGTAAGAACTGAAAAGTTTCATAACCCTAGGGTATTCCCAGTTACATTCCCC
ACTGGCTAACAATAGCACCCAGTTTTTCATCACCTTTCTTCAAATTTCTCGGCGATTTGTTAAAAACAAA
ATTTGTGTCCCTTCTCTGATATCTCTATGTCTCTAAACACAAGTTCATCGGAAAACGAAGGAGGGTAGGT
GTTGGTTGGGCTCCCGAAGTGAAAATAGAAGAGCAAGAATAGAATATTAGAGAGAGAGTGCAGAGAGGGC
GGGATAGCTCCCGGGATTCCGTTTTCTTCTTCTTTATCTTCAACGATGATGTGTGTGCGTGTTGTATAGA
TTCTGTTGCTCCCCCACAACTCGCTCCGAAGGCTCAATACAATTCAATTGATATTGGAGGAGAGCCTACC
GGAGTGGGAGGATAAGAAGAAACATAAGAAGAAGAAGAAGAAGAAGCATGCTTCTGGTTTTTGATGCTAT
GAAAACGGCACAAAAAGATGATTGAGGTCCCTTTTCAATACCTTCTCTCATCTTTCAAATCCCATTGAAA
CCTAAAACTTCTCACCACGCTTTACCATTGTTCTCCAAAAACTTATAGCAATGTCTATAACTTTTTTATC
TCTGAAAAGCAGTGTTCCATTTTTCTTTTTCCTATTTTATTTCAATTGTTTCTCACATTTCGTTTGGATT
CTTTGCTTGTCAACCAGCTTCTTCTTCCACTTTTACCGTCTAATTTTCAGGGCAGGGAGCCATCAAACCC
ACGACCACTAGATCCATCTAGAGGATCCCCGGGATTGGCCAAAGGACCCAAAGGTATGTTTCGAATGATA
CTAACATAACATAGAACATTTTCAGGAGGACCCTTGGAGGGTACCGGTAGAAAAAATGAGTAAAGGAGAA
GAACTTTTCACTGGAGTTGTCCCAATTCTTGTTGAATTAGATGGTGATGTTAATGGGCACAAATTTTCTG
TCAGTGGAGAGGGTGAAGGTGATGCAACATACGGAAAACTTACCCTTAAATTTATTTGCACTACTGGAAA
ACTACCTGTTCCATGGGTAAGTTTAAACATATATATACTAACTAACCCTGATTATTTAAATTTTCAGCCA
ACACTTGTCACTACTTTCTCATGGGGCGTTCAATGCTTCTCGAGATACCCAGATCATATGAAACAGCATG
ACTTTTTCAAGAGTGCCATGCCCGAAGGTTATGTACAGGAAAGAACTATATTTTTCAAAGATGACGGGAA
CTACAAGACACGTAAGTTTAAACAGTTCGGTACTAACTAACCATACATATTTAAATTTTCAGGTGCTGAA
GTCAAGTTTGAAGGTGATACCCTTGTTAATAGAATCGAGTTAAAAGGTATTGATTTTAAAGAAGATGGAA
ACATTCTTGGACACAAATTGGAATACAACTATATTTCACACAACGTATACATCGCAGCAGACAAACAAAA
GAATGGAATCAAAGTTGTAAGTTTAAACATGATTTTACTAACTAACTAATCTGATTTAAATTTTCAGAAC
TTCAAAATTAGACACAACATTGAAGATGGAAGCGTTCAACTAGCAGACCATTATCAACAAAATACTCCAA
TTGGCGATGGCCCTGTCCTTTTACCAGACAACCATTACCTGTCCACACAATCTGCCCTTTCGAAAGATCC
CAACGAAAAGAGAGACCACATGGTCCTTCTTGAGTTTGTAACAGCTGCTGGGATTACACATGGCATGGAT
GAACTATACAAATAGCATTCGTAGAATTGTAAGTTTAAACTTTCTCATACTAACTAACGCGCTCTATTTA
AATTTTCAGAATTCCAACTGAGCGCCGGTCGCTACCATTACCAACTTGTCTGGTGTCAAAAATAATAGGG
GCCGCTGTCATCAGAGTAAGTTTAAACTGAGTTCTACTAACTAACGAGTAATATTTAAATTTTCAGCATC
TCGCGCCCGTGCCTCTGACTTCTAAGTCCAATTACTCTTCAACATCCCTACATGCTCTTTCTCCCTGTGC
TCCCACCCCCTATTTTTGTTATTATCAAAAAACTTCTCTTAATTTCTTTGTTTTTTAGCTTCTTTTAAGT
CACCTCTAACAATGAAATTGTGTAGATTCAAAAATAGAATTAATTCGTAATAAAAAGTCGAAAAAAATTG
TGCTCCCTCCCCCCATTAATAATAATTCTATCCCAAAATCTACACAATGTTCTGTGTACACTTCTTATGT
TTTTTACTTCTGATAAATTTTTTTGAAACATCATAGAAAAAACCGCACACAAAATACCTTATCATATGTT
ACGTTTCAGTTTATGACCGCAATTTTTATTTCTTCGCACGTCTGGGCCTCTCATGACGTCAAATCATGCT
CATCGTGAAAAAGTTTTGGAGTATTTTTGGAATTTTTCAATCAAGTGAAAGTTTATGAAATTAATTTTCC
TGCTTTTGCTTTTTGGGGTTTCCCCTATTGTTTGTCAAGATTTCGAGGACGGCGTTTTTCTTGCTAAAAT
CACAAGTATTGATGAGCACGATGCAAGAAAGATCGGAAGAAGGTTTGGGTTTGAGGCTCAGTGGAAGGTG
AGTAGAAGTTGATAATTTGAAAGTGGAGTAGTGTCTATGGGGTTTTTGCCTTAAATGACAGAATACATTC
CCAATATACCAAACATAACTGTTTCCTACTAGTCGGCCGTACGGGCCCTTTCGTCTCGCGCGTTTCGGTG
ATGACGGTGAAAACCTCTGACACATGCAGCTCCCGGAGACGGTCACAGCTTGTCTGTAAGCGGATGCCGG
GAGCAGACAAGCCCGTCAGGGCGCGTCAGCGGGTGTTGGCGGGTGTCGGGGCTGGCTTAACTATGCGGCA
TCAGAGCAGATTGTACTGAGAGTGCACCATATGCGGTGTGAAATACCGCACAGATGCGTAAGGAGAAAAT
ACCGCATCAGGCGGCCTTAAGGGCCTCGTGATACGCCTATTTTTATAGGTTAATGTCATGATAATAATGG
TTTCTTAGACGTCAGGTGGCACTTTTCGGGGAAATGTGCGCGGAACCCCTATTTGTTTATTTTTCTAAAT
ACATTCAAATATGTATCCGCTCATGAGACAATAACCCTGATAAATGCTTCAATAATATTGAAAAAGGAAG
AGTATGAGTATTCAACATTTCCGTGTCGCCCTTATTCCCTTTTTTGCGGCATTTTGCCTTCCTGTTTTTG
CTCACCCAGAAACGCTGGTGAAAGTAAAAGATGCTGAAGATCAGTTGGGTGCACGAGTGGGTTACATCGA
ACTGGATCTCAACAGCGGTAAGATCCTTGAGAGTTTTCGCCCCGAAGAACGTTTTCCAATGATGAGCACT
TTTAAAGTTCTGCTATGTGGCGCGGTATTATCCCGTATTGACGCCGGGCAAGAGCAACTCGGTCGCCGCA
TACACTATTCTCAGAATGACTTGGTTGAGTACTCACCAGTCACAGAAAAGCATCTTACGGATGGCATGAC
AGTAAGAGAATTATGCAGTGCTGCCATAACCATGAGTGATAACACTGCGGCCAACTTACTTCTGACAACG
ATCGGAGGACCGAAGGAGCTAACCGCTTTTTTGCACAACATGGGGGATCATGTAACTCGCCTTGATCGTT
GGGAACCGGAGCTGAATGAAGCCATACCAAACGACGAGCGTGACACCACGATGCCTGTAGCAATGGCAAC
AACGTTGCGCAAACTATTAACTGGCGAACTACTTACTCTAGCTTCCCGGCAACAATTAATAGACTGGATG
GAGGCGGATAAAGTTGCAGGACCACTTCTGCGCTCGGCCCTTCCGGCTGGCTGGTTTATTGCTGATAAAT
CTGGAGCCGGTGAGCGTGGGTCTCGCGGTATCATTGCAGCACTGGGGCCAGATGGTAAGCCCTCCCGTAT
CGTAGTTATCTACACGACGGGGAGTCAGGCAACTATGGATGAACGAAATAGACAGATCGCTGAGATAGGT
GCCTCACTGATTAAGCATTGGTAACTGTCAGACCAAGTTTACTCATATATACTTTAGATTGATTTAAAAC
TTCATTTTTAATTTAAAAGGATCTAGGTGAAGATCCTTTTTGATAATCTCATGACCAAAATCCCTTAACG
TGAGTTTTCGTTCCACTGAGCGTCAGACCCCGTAGAAAAGATCAAAGGATCTTCTTGAGATCCTTTTTTT
CTGCGCGTAATCTGCTGCTTGCAAACAAAAAAACCACCGCTACCAGCGGTGGTTTGTTTGCCGGATCAAG
AGCTACCAACTCTTTTTCCGAAGGTAACTGGCTTCAGCAGAGCGCAGATACCAAATACTGTCCTTCTAGT
GTAGCCGTAGTTAGGCCACCACTTCAAGAACTCTGTAGCACCGCCTACATACCTCGCTCTGCTAATCCTG
TTACCAGTGGCTGCTGCCAGTGGCGATAAGTCGTGTCTTACCGGGTTGGACTCAAGACGATAGTTACCGG
ATAAGGCGCAGCGGTCGGGCTGAACGGGGGGTTCGTGCACACAGCCCAGCTTGGAGCGAACGACCTACAC
CGAACTGAGATACCTACAGCGTGAGCATTGAGAAAGCGCCACGCTTCCCGAAGGGAGAAAGGCGGACAGG
TATCCGGTAAGCGGCAGGGTCGGAACAGGAGAGCGCACGAGGGAGCTTCCAGGGGGAAACGCCTGGTATC
TTTATAGTCCTGTCGGGTTTCGCCACCTCTGACTTGAGCGTCGATTTTTGTGATGCTCGTCAGGGGGGCG
GAGCCTATGGAAAAACGCCAGCAACGCGGCCTTTTTACGGTTCCTGGCCTTTTGCTGGCCTTTTGCTCAC
ATGTTCTTTCCTGCGTTATCCCCTGATTCTGTGGATAACCGTATTACCGCCTTTGAGTGAGCTGATACCG
CTCGCCGCAGCCGAACGACCGAGCGCAGCGAGTCAGTGAGCGAGGAAGCGGAAGAGCGCCCAATACGCAA
ACCGCCTCTCCCCGCGCGTTGGCCGATTCATTAATGCAGCTGGCACGACAGGTTTCCCGACTGGAAAGCG
GGCAGTGAGCGCAACGCAATTAATGTGAGTTAGCTCACTCATTAGGCACCCCAGGCTTTACACTTTATGC
TTCCGGCTCGTATGTTGTGTGGAATTGTGAGCGGATAACAATTTCACACAGGAAACAGCTATGACCATGA
TTACGCCAAGCTGTAAGTTTAAACATGATCTTACTAACTAACTATTCTCATTTAAATTTTCAGAGCTTAA
AAATGGCTGAAATCACTCACAACGATGGATACGCTAACAACTTGGAAATGAAAT
