>Addgene plasmid #1568 | L3603 | addgene partial sequence | sequence record 16705 | 1568_m13reverse
GNGTTACTGATCTTCTAACTAACTATTCTCATTTAAATTTTCAGAGCTTAAAAATGGCTGAAANCACTCA
CAACGATGGATACGCTAACAACTTGGAAATGAAATAAGCTTGGGCTGCAGGTCGGCTATAATAAGTTCTT
GAATAAAATAATTTTCCCGACAAAACATGAGTATTTCTTTCGAAAATAAAAGTGCAGGCTAATTAGAGAT
TATTCTGTAATTAACTGCATAATTTGTCACGTGCCATAGTTTTACATTCCACTACGTCATAGTTCTTAAA
ATACTAATCTCCTGAAAATAGAAGTAGGTGAAGAAAGTTTAATTATCAGTTCTAAAATGACAATTGATCT
TTGGAATATGTTCTGAAACTACCGATCATTGAACAGATGCTATTTGAATGATATAGAATTGTATATTTGC
AATTTCTGAAACGCGTTCTTAAAGGCACACAGATTAATTCAAAAGGGTCTGGCCGCAAAAAGGTTTATGG
TGGCCGATTTTGAGTTTTGTGTGTGATTGCTTTTTCACAATCAGTGTTTTCAGGATTATGTGATGAACTA
GATCTTCAAGTTTCGTTACATTTCATATGTTTTCGGAACTCACGAAGTACATATTGGGTATTGTGCTCAA
AAAATTCAGCAATCAGCTTCGCTCCGCTGACTTTAGAACCCAAAAAAATAGTATGGCCAAACTGACTGTG
TTACGATCATTTCAATTTTTCAATACATATTTAAGATTTCTAAGAGTAAGAAGGTCAAAAACTGTTCTGG
AATACATATATATTTTTCAGGTTACAATTAGTCAAAAAGTGCACTGAAATATACGTTTTAATTTCACGAA
TAACCCAATTAGTTCATGTATTTTTGGTCAACCAACGTTAAAGTTTGGCTTCCAACCAATTATCATTTCC
NGATCAACCACAATGTTTTTTCCTTATCTGCAAGTTAATTTTTTAATTTTATCCCGNAGGTTTGGNCATA
TTTTTCCATTCTTCACTAGCGCCCNCTTCCTGGCCCTTCCGGCNCCCNGGAACNAANGCNTCTGGTGCAG
AATGGAAAGACCNATCCACNCNTGNTTTCCTCCGAAATCNGGAGAAATGATAAAACCGAAAAAAGNGCCT
GGGATANGNCACNGTGCAACAANACCAAACTGGACTGGNCNGGGGCCCCTTGGGCCACAANNGATGCNAG
GGGGNCAACCNCCCCNGAAAATGNAACCAACNANACNAAAGGGTGGANCCCTATTNAAAAAANGNCCAAA
NACCNTTNGGNAANTTTTNCCCCNCAAATCCCNCCCNTNCTTNTTTACGGTAAAANCCNGCCCCAAAAAA
NAAANGGGTNTCCCCNCCAANN
